>Addgene plasmid #157131 | pD649-HAsp-IL23A-COMP5AP-AviTag-9xHis | depositor full sequence | sequence record 303371 | Full Sequence
TTTCAATATTATTGAAGCATTTATCAGGGTTATTGTCTCATGAGCGGATACATATTTGAATGTATTTAGA
AAAATAAACAAATAGGGGTCAGTGTTACAACCAATTAACCAATTCTGAACATTATCGCGAGCCCATTTAT
ACCTGAATATGGCTCATAACACCCCTTGCTCATGACCAAAATCCCTTAACGTGAGTTACGCGCGCGTCGT
TCCACTGAGCGTCAGACCCCGTAGAAAAGATCAAAGGATCTTCTTGAGATCCTTTTTTTCTGCGCGTAAT
CTGCTGCTTGCAAACAAAAAAACCACCGCTACCAGCGGTGGTTTGTTTGCCGGATCAAGAGCTACCAACT
CTTTTTCCGAAGGTAACTGGCTTCAGCAGAGCGCAGATACCAAATACTGTTCTTCTAGTGTAGCCGTAGT
TAGCCCACCACTTCAAGAACTCTGTAGCACCGCCTACATACCTCGCTCTGCTAATCCTGTTACCAGTGGC
TGCTGCCAGTGGCGATAAGTCGTGTCTTACCGGGTTGGACTCAAGACGATAGTTACCGGATAAGGCGCAG
CGGTCGGGCTGAACGGGGGGTTCGTGCACACAGCCCAGCTTGGAGCGAACGACCTACACCGAACTGAGAT
ACCTACAGCGTGAGCTATGAGAAAGCGCCACGCTTCCCGAAGGGAGAAAGGCGGACAGGTATCCGGTAAG
CGGCAGGGTCGGAACAGGAGAGCGCACGAGGGAGCTTCCAGGGGGAAACGCCTGGTATCTTTATAGTCCT
GTCGGGTTTCGCCACCTCTGACTTGAGCGTCGATTTTTGTGATGCTCGTCAGGGGGGCGGAGCCTATGGA
AAAACGCCAGCAACGCGGCCTTTTTACGGTTCCTGGCCTTTTGCTGGCCTTTTGCTCACATGTTCTTTCC
TGCGTTATCCCCTGATTCTGTGGATAACCGTATTACCGCCTTTGAGTGAGCTGATACCGCTCGCCGCAGC
CGAACGACCGAGCGCAGCGAGTCAGTGAGCGAGGAAGCGGAAGGCGAGAGTAGGGAACTGCCAGGCATCA
AACTAAGCAGAAGGCCCCTGACGGATGGCCTTTTTGCGTTTCTACAAACTCTTTCTGTGTTGTAAAACGA
CGGCCAGTCTTAAGCTCGGGCCCCCTGGGCGGTTCTGATAACGAGTAATCGTTAATCCGCAAATAACGTA
AAAACCCGCTTCGGCGGGTTTTTTTATGGGGGGAGTTTAGGGAAAGAGCATTTGTCAGAATATTTAAGGG
CGCCTGTCACTTTGCTTGATATATGAGAATTATTTAACCTTATAAATGAGAAAAAAGCAACGCACTTTAA
ATAAGATACGTTGCTTTTTCGATTGATGAACACCTATAATTAAACTATTCATCTATTATTTATGATTTTT
TGTATATACAATATTTCTAGTTTGTTAAAGAGAATTAAGAAAATAAATCTCGAAAATAATAAAGGGAAAA
TCAGTTTTTGATATCAAAATTATACATGTCAACGATAATACAAAATATAATACAAACTATAAGATGTTAT
CAGTATTTATTATCATTTAGAATAAATTTTGTGTCGCCCTTAATTGTGAGCGGATAACAATTACGAGCTT
CATGCACAGTGGCGTTGACTCAATATTGGCCATTAGCCATATTATTCATTGGTTATATAGCATAAATCAA
TATTGGCTATTGGCCATTGCATACGTTGTATCTATATCATAATATGTACATTTATATTGGCTCATGTCCA
ATATGACCGCCATGTTGGCATTGATTATTGACTAGTTATTAATAGTAATCAATTACGGGGTCATTAGTTC
ATAGCCCATATATGGAGTTCCGCGTTACATAACTTACGGTAAATGGCCCGCCTGGCTGACCGCCCAACGA
CCCCCGCCCATTGACGTCAATAATGACGTATGTTCCCATAGTAACGCCAATAGGGACTTTCCATTGACGT
CAATGGGTGGAGTATTTACGGTAAACTGCCCACTTGGCAGTACATCAAGTGTATCATATGCCAAGTACGC
CCCCTATTGACGTCAATGACGGTAAATGGCCCGCCTGGCATTATGCCCAGTACATGACCTTATGGGACTT
TCCTACTTGGCAGTACATCTACGTATTAGTCATCGCTATTACCATGGTGATGCGGTTTTGGCAGTACATC
AATGGGCGTGGATAGCGGTTTGACTCACGGGGATTTCCAAGTCTCCACCCCATTGACGTCAATGGGAGTT
TGTTTTGGCACCAAAATCAACGGGACTTTCCAAAATGTCGTAACAACTCCGCCCCATTGACGCAAATGGG
CGGTAGGCGTGTACGGTGGGAGGTCTATATAAGCAGAGCTCGTTTAGTGAACCGTCAGATCGCCTGGAGA
CGCCATCCACGCTGTTTTGACCTCCATAGAAGACACCGGGACCGATCCAGCCTCCGCGGCCGGGAACGGT
GCATTGGAACGCGGATTCCCCGTGCCAAGAGTGACGTAAGTACCGCCTATAGAGTCTATAGGCCCACCCC
CTTGGCTTCGTTAGAACGCGGCTACAATTAATACATAACCTTATGTATCATACACATACGATTTAGGTGA
CACTATAGAATAACATCCACTTTGCCTTTCTCTCCACAGGTGTCCACTCCCAGGTCCAACTGCACCTCGG
TTCTATCGAAAACGCGCCTGCTAGCGCCACCATGAAGACCATCATTGCCCTGAGCTACATCTTCTGCCTG
GTGTTCGCTGCGGCCGCCAGAGCTGTTCCTGGTGGATCTTCTCCAGCCTGGACACAGTGTCAGCAGCTGA
GCCAGAAGCTGTGTACACTGGCTTGGAGCGCCCATCCTCTCGTGGGACACATGGATCTGAGAGAGGAAGG
CGACGAAGAAACCACCAACGACGTGCCACACATCCAGTGTGGCGACGGCTGTGATCCTCAGGGCCTGAGA
GATAACTCCCAGTTCTGTCTGCAGCGGATTCACCAGGGACTGATCTTCTACGAGAAGCTGCTGGGCAGCG
ACATCTTCACAGGCGAACCTAGCCTGCTGCCTGATTCTCCTGTTGGACAGCTGCATGCCTCTCTGCTGGG
ACTGTCTCAACTGCTGCAGCCTGAAGGACACCACTGGGAGACACAGCAGATCCCCAGTCTGTCTCCATCT
CAGCCTTGGCAGAGACTGCTGCTGCGGTTCAAGATCCTGAGATCCCTGCAGGCCTTTGTGGCCGTGGCTG
CCAGAGTTTTTGCTCATGGCGCTGCCACACTGAGCCCTGGCGCGCCGGAAGATCAAGTTGATCCAAGATT
GATTGATGGCAAGGGCGGATCTCTGGAGGTGCTGTTCCAGGGACCAGGCGGAAGCGGCAATCCCGGCGGC
GATCTGGCCCCCCAGATGCTGCGCGAGCTGCAGGAGACCAATGCCGCCCTGCAGGACGTGCGCGAGCTGC
TGCGCCACCGCGTGAAGGAGATCACCTTCCTGAAGAACACCGTGATGGAGTGCGACGCCTGCGGTATGCA
GCCCTCTAGAGGCTCCGGCTCCATCATCCCAGTTGAGGAGGAGAACCCGGACTTCTGGAACCGCGAGGCA
GCCGAGGCCCTGGGTGCCGCCAAGAAGCTGCAGCCTGCACAGACAGCCGCCAAGAACCTCATCATCTTCC
TGGGCGATGGGATGGGGGTGTCTACGGTGACAGCTGCCAGGATCCTAAAAGGGCAGAAGAAGGACAAACT
GGGGCCTGAGATACCCCTGGCCATGGACCGCTTCCCATATGTGGCTCTGTCCAAGACATACAATGTAGAC
AAACATGTGCCAGACAGTGGAGCCACAGCCACGGCCTACCTGTGCGGGGTCAAGGGCAACTTCCAGACCA
TTGGCTTGAGTGCAGCCGCCCGCTTTAACCAGTGCAACACGACACGCGGCAACGAGGTCATCTCCGTGAT
GAATCGGGCCAAGAAAGCAGGGAAGTCAGTGGGAGTGGTAACCACCACACGAGTGCAGCACGCCTCGCCA
GCCGGCACCTACGCCCACACGGTGAACCGCAACTGGTACTCGGACGCCGACGTGCCTGCCTCGGCCCGCC
AGGAGGGGTGCCAGGACATCGCTACGCAGCTCATCTCCAACATGGACATTGACGTGATCCTAGGTGGAGG
CCGAAAGTACATGTTTCGCATGGGAACCCCAGACCCTGAGTACCCAGATGACTACAGCCAAGGTGGGACC
AGGCTGGACGGGAAGAATCTGGTGCAGGAATGGCTGGCGAAGCGCCAGGGTGCCCGGTATGTGTGGAACC
GCACTGAGCTCATGCAGGCTTCCCTGGACCCGTCTGTGACCCATCTCATGGGTCTCTTTGAGCCTGGAGA
CATGAAATACGAGATCCACCGAGACTCCACACTGGACCCCTCCCTGATGGAGATGACAGAGGCTGCCCTG
CGCCTGCTGAGCAGGAACCCCCGCGGCTTCTTCCTCTTCGTGGAGGGTGGTCGCATCGACCATGGTCATC
ATGAAAGCAGGGCTTACCGGGCACTGACTGAGACGATCATGTTCGACGACGCCATTGAGAGGGCGGGCCA
GCTCACCAGCGAGGAGGACACGCTGAGCCTCGTCACTGCCGACCACTCCCACGTCTTCTCCTTCGGAGGC
TACCCCCTGCGAGGGAGCTCCATCTTCGGGCTGGCCCCTGGCAAGGCCCGGGACAGGAAGGCCTACACGG
TCCTCCTATACGGAAACGGTCCAGGCTATGTGCTCAAGGACGGCGCCCGGCCGGATGTTACCGAGAGCGA
GAGCGGGAGCCCCGAGTATCGGCAGCAGTCAGCAGTGCCCCTGGACGAAGAGACCCACGCAGGCGAGGAC
GTGGCGGTGTTCGCGCGCGGCCCGCAGGCGCACCTGGTTCACGGCGTGCAGGAGCAGACCTTCATAGCGC
ACGTCATGGCCTTCGCCGCCTGCCTGGAGCCCTACACCGCCTGCGACCTGGCGCCCCCCGCCGGCACCAC
CGACGCCGCGCACCCGGGTGGCGGAGGACTGAACGACATCTTCGAGGCTCAGAAAATCGAATGGCACGAA
CATCACCATCACCATCACCATCACCATTAAGGCCGGCCTGTAGTCACTGGCACAACGCGTTACCCGGTAA
GCCAATCGGGTATACACGGTCGTCATACTGCAGACAGGGTTCTTCTACTTTGCAAGATAGTCTTGAGTAG
TAAAATAAATAGATAGAGAAAATCAGCCTCGACTGTGCCTTCTAGTTGCCAGCCATCTGTTGTTTGCCCC
TCCCCCGTGCCTTCCTTGACCCTGGAAGGTGCCACTCCCACTGTCCTTTCCTAATAAAATGAGGAAATTG
CATCACAACACTCAACCCTATCTCGGTCTATTCTTTTGATTTATAAGGGATTTTGCCGATTTCGGCCTAT
TGGTTAAAAAATGAGCTGATTTAACAAAAATTTAACGCGAATTAATTCTGTGGAATGTGTGTCAGTTAGG
GTGTGGAAAGTCCCCAGGCTCCCCAGCAGGCAGAAGTATGCAAAGCATGCATCTCAATTAGTCAGCAACC
AGGTGTGGAAAGTCCCCAGGCTCCCCAGCAGGCAGAAGTATGCAAAGCATGCATCTCAATTAGTCAGCAA
CCATAGTCCCGCCCCTAACTCCGCCCATCCCGCCCCTAACTCCGCCCAGTTCCGCCCATTCTCCGCCCCA
TGGCTGACTAATTTTTTTTATTTATGCAGAGGCCGAGGCCGCCTCTGCCTCTGAGCTATTCCAGAAGTAG
TGAGGAGGCTTTTTTGGAGGCCTAGGCTTTTGCAAAAAGCTCCCGGGAGCTTGTATATCCATTTTCGGAT
CTGATCAGCACGTGTTGACAATTAATCATCGGCATAGTATATCGGCATAGTATAATACGACAAGGTGAGG
AACTAAACCATGACCGAGTACAAGCCCACGGTGCGCCTCGCCACCCGCGACGACGTCCCCAGGGCCGTAC
GCACCCTCGCCGCCGCGTTCGCCGACTACCCCGCCACGCGCCACACCGTCGATCCGGACCGCCACATCGA
GCGGGTCACCGAGCTGCAAGAACTCTTCCTCACGCGCGTCGGGCTCGACATCGGCAAGGTGTGGGTCGCG
GACGACGGCGCCGCGGTGGCGGTCTGGACCACGCCGGAGAGCGTCGAAGCGGGGGCGGTGTTCGCCGAGA
TCGGCCCGCGCATGGCCGAGTTGAGCGGTTCCCGGCTGGCCGCGCAGCAACAGATGGAAGGCCTCCTGGC
GCCGCACCGGCCCAAGGAGCCCGCGTGGTTCCTGGCCACCGTCGGCGTCTCGCCCGACCACCAGGGCAAG
GGTCTGGGCAGCGCCGTCGTGCTCCCCGGAGTGGAGGCGGCCGAGCGCGCCGGGGTGCCCGCCTTCCTGG
AGACATCCGCGCCCCGCAACCTCCCCTTCTACGAGCGGCTCGGCTTCACCGTCACCGCCGACGTCGAGGT
GCCCGAAGGACCGCGCACCTGGTGCATGACCCGCAAGCCCGGTGCCTGACACGTGCTACGAGATTTCGAT
TCCACCGCCGCCTTCTATGAAAGGTTGGGCTTCGGAATCGTTTTCCGGGACGCCGGCTGGATGATCCTCC
AGCGCGGGGATCTCATGCTGGAGTTCTTCGCCCACCCCAACTTGTTTATTGCAGCTTATAATGGTTACAA
ATAAAGCAATAGCATCACAAATTTCACAAATAAAGCATTTTTTTCACTGCATTCTAGTTGTGGTTTGTCC
AAACTCATCAATGTATCTTATCATGTCTGTATACCGTCGACCTCTAGCTAGAGCTTGGCGTAATCATGGT
CATTACCAATGCTTAATCAGTGAGGCACCTATCTCAGCGATCTGTCTATTTCGTTCATCCATAGTTGCCT
GACTCCCCGTCGTGTAGATAACTACGATACGGGAGGGCTTACCATCTGGCCCCAGCGCTGCGATGATACC
GCGAGAACCACGCTCACCGGCTCCGGATTTATCAGCAATAAACCAGCCAGCCGGAAGGGCCGAGCGCAGA
AGTGGTCCTGCAACTTTATCCGCCTCCATCCAGTCTATTAATTGTTGCCGGGAAGCTAGAGTAAGTAGTT
CGCCAGTTAATAGTTTGCGCAACGTTGTTGCCATCGCTACAGGCATCGTGGTGTCACGCTCGTCGTTTGG
TATGGCTTCATTCAGCTCCGGTTCCCAACGATCAAGGCGAGTTACATGATCCCCCATGTTGTGCAAAAAA
GCGGTTAGCTCCTTCGGTCCTCCGATCGTTGTCAGAAGTAAGTTGGCCGCAGTGTTATCACTCATGGTTA
TGGCAGCACTGCATAATTCTCTTACTGTCATGCCATCCGTAAGATGCTTTTCTGTGACTGGTGAGTACTC
AACCAAGTCATTCTGAGAATAGTGTATGCGGCGACCGAGTTGCTCTTGCCCGGCGTCAATACGGGATAAT
ACCGCGCCACATAGCAGAACTTTAAAAGTGCTCATCATTGGAAAACGTTCTTCGGGGCGAAAACTCTCAA
GGATCTTACCGCTGTTGAGATCCAGTTCGATGTAACCCACTCGTGCACCCAACTGATCTTCAGCATCTTT
TACTTTCACCAGCGTTTCTGGGTGAGCAAAAACAGGAAGGCAAAATGCCGCAAAAAAGGGAATAAGGGCG
ACACGGAAATGTTGAATACTCATATTCTTCCTT
Features (pLannotate 1.2.2; 24 found; start..end, strand, type, name):
    119..143     -  CDS            KanR (fragment): aminoglycoside phosphotransferase; aph(3')-Ia; confers resistance to kanamycin
    254..842     +  rep_origin     ori: high-copy-number ColE1/pMB1/pBR322/pUC origin of replication
   1067..1084    +  terminator     rrnB T2 terminator (fragment): transcription terminator T2 from the E. coli rrnB gene
   1109..1128    -  CDS            lacZα (fragment): LacZα fragment of β-galactosidase; lacZ fragment
   1584..1600    +  protein_bind   lac operator: The lac repressor binds to the lac operator to inhibit transcription in E. coli. This inhibition can be relieved by adding lactose or isopropyl-β-D-thiogalactopyranoside (IPTG). lac repressor encoded by lacI
   1843..2146    +  enhancer       CMV enhancer: human cytomegalovirus immediate early enhancer
   2147..2350    +  promoter       CMV promoter: human cytomegalovirus (CMV) immediate early promoter
   2486..2529    +  intron         CMV intron (fragment): modified intron A from human cytomegalovirus
   2581..2599    +  promoter       SP6 promoter: promoter for bacteriophage SP6 RNA polymerase
   2603..2640    +  CDS            IgH signal sequence (fragment): signal sequence from the mouse immunoglobulin heavy chain variable region
   2728..3258    +  CDS            IL23A (fragment): IL23A_HUMAN - Also known as SGRF. Experimental evidence at protein level: Swiss-Prot protein existence level 1. Associates with IL12B to form the IL-23 interleukin, a heterodimeric cytokine which functions in innate and adaptive immunity. IL-23 may constitute with IL-17 an acute response to infection in peripheral tissues. IL-23 binds to a heterodimeric receptor complex composed of IL12RB1 and IL23R, activates the Jak-Stat signaling cascade, stimulates memory rather than naive T-cells and promotes production of proinflammatory cytokines. IL-23 induces autoimmune inflammation and thus may be re
   3355..3534    +  CDS            Comp (fragment): COMP_RAT - Experimental evidence at protein level: Swiss-Prot protein existence level 1. May play a role in the structural integrity of cartilage via its interaction with other extracellular matrix proteins such as the collagens and fibronectin. Can mediate the interaction of chondrocytes with the cartilage extracellular matrix through interaction with cell surface integrin receptors. Could play a role in the pathogenesis of osteoarthritis. Potent suppressor of apoptosis in both primary chondrocytes and transformed cells. Suppresses apoptosis by blocking the activation of caspase-3 and by indu
   3522..4974    +  CDS            SEAP (fragment): secreted alkaline phosphatase from human placenta The natural enzyme has a C-terminal transmembrane sequence that is replaced by a GPI anchor.
   4999..5040    +  CDS            AviTag™ (fragment): peptide tag that allows for enzymatic biotinylation
   5044..5067    +  CDS            8xHis: 8xHis affinity tag
   5213..5324    +  polyA_signal   bGH poly(A) signal: bovine growth hormone polyadenylation signal
   5325..5433    +  rep_origin     f1 ori (fragment): f1 bacteriophage origin of replication; arrow indicates direction of (+) strand synthesis
   5447..5776    +  promoter       SV40 promoter: SV40 enhancer and early promoter
   5824..5871    +  promoter       EM7 promoter: synthetic bacterial promoter&nbsp
   5890..6489    +  CDS            PuroR (fragment): puromycin N-acetyltransferase; pac from Streptomyces; confers resistance to puromycin
   6499..6624    +  CDS            ble (fragment): BLE_KLEPN - Experimental evidence at protein level: Swiss-Prot protein existence level 1. Binding protein with a strong affinity to the bleomycin family of antibiotics. Binds to CL990; an antimitotic-antibiotic compound. From Klebsiella pneumoniae.
   6619..6740    +  polyA_signal   SV40 poly(A) signal: SV40 polyadenylation signal
   6793..7653    -  CDS            AmpR: β-lactamase; bla; confers resistance to ampicillin, carbenicillin, and related antibiotics
   7656..89      -  promoter       AmpR promoter (fragment) (across the origin): bla
