[The description below was written by a language model from this plasmid's Addgene catalogue record and pLannotate feature annotations shown in this document.]
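Description:
pD649-HAsp-IL23A-COMP5AP-AviTag-9xHis is a mammalian expression plasmid of about 7.7 kb, built on the pD649 backbone, for producing human IL23A (the p19 subunit of interleukin-23) as a secreted, tagged fusion protein. It is maintained in E. coli at high copy through a ColE1/pUC-type origin and selected with ampicillin via a complete β-lactamase gene. Short annotated remnants of KanR, lacZα, an rrnB terminator, a lac operator and an f1 origin appear to be non-functional backbone leftovers. A separate cassette places a puromycin N-acetyltransferase coding region under tandem SV40 early and EM7 promoters with an SV40 polyadenylation signal, which would allow puromycin selection of transfected mammalian cells. A small ble fragment is also annotated there.

The expression unit is driven by the CMV enhancer and promoter, followed by a fragment of CMV intron A and an SP6 promoter that could support in vitro transcription and also serves as a sequencing primer site. The open reading frame begins with a signal peptide: the name indicates "HAsp", whereas the automated annotation matches a fragment of an immunoglobulin heavy-chain signal sequence. The 510 bp IL23A insert, cloned between retained NotI and AscI sites, is fused at its C-terminus to the COMP5AP module. This comprises the rat cartilage oligomeric matrix protein coiled-coil, which pentamerises the fusion to raise binding avidity, and human placental alkaline phosphatase as an enzymatic reporter. An AviTag for site-specific biotinylation and a polyhistidine tag for purification follow, and a bGH polyadenylation signal ends the unit. The construct belongs to a collection made for screening extracellular protein–protein interactions. The depositor notes that some plasmids in the collection may carry an IS4-like transposase element upstream of the CMV promoter, though none is annotated here.
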