Addgene plasmid #157131: pD649-HAsp-IL23A-COMP5AP-AviTag-9xHis
Purpose: Mammalian expression of secreted protein fused to COMP5AP-AviTag-9xHis.
Depositing lab: Chris Garcia. Depositing organization: Stanford University. Publication: A Human IgSF Cell-Surface Interactome Reveals a Complex Network of Protein-Protein Interactions. Wojtowicz WM, Vielmetter J, Fernandes RA, Siepe DH, Eastman CL, Chisholm GB, Cox S, Klock H, Anderson PW, Rue SM, Miller JJ, Glaser SM, Bragstad ML, Vance J, Lam AW, Lesley SA, Zinn K, Garcia KC. Cell. 2020 Aug 20;182(4):1027-1043.e17. doi: 10.1016/j.cell.2020.07.025. PubMed 32822567.
Backbone
  Vector backbone: pD649
  Backbone size w/o insert (bp): 7153
  Vector type: Mammalian Expression
Growth in bacteria
  Bacterial resistance: Ampicillin, 100 μg/mL
  Growth temperature: 37°C
  Growth strain: DH5alpha
  Copy number: High Copy
Gene/Insert
  Gene/Insert name: IL23A
  Species: H. sapiens (human)
  Insert size (bp): 510
  Entrez Gene: IL23A (a.k.a. IL-23, IL-23A, IL23P19, P19, SGRF)
  Promoter: CMV/SP6
  Tag / fusion protein: COMP5AP-AviTag-9xHis (C terminal on backbone)
  Cloning method: Restriction Enzyme; 5′ cloning site GCGGCCGC (not destroyed); 3′ cloning site GGCGCGCC (not destroyed)
  Sequencing primers: 5′ ATTTAGGTGACACTATAG; 3′ CGTCGCACTCCATCACGGTG
Resource information
  A portion of this plasmid was derived from a plasmid made by: synthesis by ThermoFisher
Terms and licenses: Academic/Nonprofit Terms; Industry Terms: Not Available to Industry
Depositor comments: Some plasmids in this collection may have an IS4-like element ISVsa5 family transposase upstream of the CMV promoter.
How to cite: pD649-HAsp-IL23A-COMP5AP-AviTag-9xHis was a gift from Chris Garcia (Addgene plasmid # 157131 ; http://n2t.net/addgene:157131 ; RRID:Addgene_157131)
