>Addgene plasmid #157131 | pD649-HAsp-IL23A-COMP5AP-AviTag-9xHis | depositor partial sequence | sequence record 303372 | insert (secreted protein)
AGAGCTGTTCCTGGTGGATCTTCTCCAGCCTGGACACAGTGTCAGCAGCTGAGCCAGAAGCTGTGTACAC
TGGCTTGGAGCGCCCATCCTCTCGTGGGACACATGGATCTGAGAGAGGAAGGCGACGAAGAAACCACCAA
CGACGTGCCACACATCCAGTGTGGCGACGGCTGTGATCCTCAGGGCCTGAGAGATAACTCCCAGTTCTGT
CTGCAGCGGATTCACCAGGGACTGATCTTCTACGAGAAGCTGCTGGGCAGCGACATCTTCACAGGCGAAC
CTAGCCTGCTGCCTGATTCTCCTGTTGGACAGCTGCATGCCTCTCTGCTGGGACTGTCTCAACTGCTGCA
GCCTGAAGGACACCACTGGGAGACACAGCAGATCCCCAGTCTGTCTCCATCTCAGCCTTGGCAGAGACTG
CTGCTGCGGTTCAAGATCCTGAGATCCCTGCAGGCCTTTGTGGCCGTGGCTGCCAGAGTTTTTGCTCATG
GCGCTGCCACACTGAGCCCT
